>Addgene plasmid #192105 | pLenti4/V5-DEST-LASSIE | addgene full sequence | sequence record 383226 | Addgene NGS Result
AGATCAGTTGGGTGCACGAGTGGGTTACATCGAACTGGATCTCAACAGCGGTAAGATCCTTGAGAGTTTT
CGCCCCGAAGAACGTTTTCCAATGATGAGCACTTTTAAAGTTCTGCTATGTGGCGCGGTATTATCCCGTA
TTGACGCCGGGCAAGAGCAACTCGGTCGCCGCATACACTATTCTCAGAATGACTTGGTTGAGTACTCACC
AGTCACAGAAAAGCATCTTACGGATGGCATGACAGTAAGAGAATTATGCAGTGCTGCCATAACCATGAGT
GATAACACTGCGGCCAACTTACTTCTGACAACGATCGGAGGACCGAAGGAGCTAACCGCTTTTTTGCACA
ACATGGGGGATCATGTAACTCGCCTTGATCGTTGGGAACCGGAGCTGAATGAAGCCATACCAAACGACGA
GCGTGACACCACGATGCCTGTAGCAATGGCAACAACGTTGCGCAAACTATTAACTGGCGAACTACTTACT
CTAGCTTCCCGGCAACAATTAATAGACTGGATGGAGGCGGATAAAGTTGCAGGACCACTTCTGCGCTCGG
CCCTTCCGGCTGGCTGGTTTATTGCTGATAAATCTGGAGCCGGTGAGCGTGGGTCTCGCGGTATCATTGC
AGCACTGGGGCCAGATGGTAAGCCCTCCCGTATCGTAGTTATCTACACGACGGGGAGTCAGGCAACTATG
GATGAACGAAATAGACAGATCGCTGAGATAGGTGCCTCACTGATTAAGCATTGGTAACTGTCAGACCAAG
TTTACTCATATATACTTTAGATTGATTTAAAACTTCATTTTTAATTTAAAAGGATCTAGGTGAAGATCCT
TTTTGATAATCTCATGACCAAAATCCCTTAACGTGAGTTTTCGTTCCACTGAGCGTCAGACCCCGTAGAA
AAGATCAAAGGATCTTCTTGAGATCCTTTTTTTCTGCGCGTAATCTGCTGCTTGCAAACAAAAAAACCAC
CGCTACCAGCGGTGGTTTGTTTGCCGGATCAAGAGCTACCAACTCTTTTTCCGAAGGTAACTGGCTTCAG
CAGAGCGCAGATACCAAATACTGTTCTTCTAGTGTAGCCGTAGTTAGGCCACCACTTCAAGAACTCTGTA
GCACCGCCTACATACCTCGCTCTGCTAATCCTGTTACCAGTGGCTGCTGCCAGTGGCGATAAGTCGTGTC
TTACCGGGTTGGACTCAAGACGATAGTTACCGGATAAGGCGCAGCGGTCGGGCTGAACGGGGGGTTCGTG
CACACAGCCCAGCTTGGAGCGAACGACCTACACCGAACTGAGATACCTACAGCGTGAGCTATGAGAAAGC
GCCACGCTTCCCGAAGGGAGAAAGGCGGACAGGTATCCGGTAAGCGGCAGGGTCGGAACAGGAGAGCGCA
CGAGGGAGCTTCCAGGGGGAAACGCCTGGTATCTTTATAGTCCTGTCGGGTTTCGCCACCTCTGACTTGA
GCGTCGATTTTTGTGATGCTCGTCAGGGGGGCGGAGCCTATGGAAAAACGCCAGCAACGCGGCCTTTTTA
CGGTTCCTGGCCTTTTGCTGGCCTTTTGCTCACATGTTCTTTCCTGCGTTATCCCCTGATTCTGTGGATA
ACCGTATTACCGCCTTTGAGTGAGCTGATACCGCTCGCCGCAGCCGAACGACCGAGCGCAGCGAGTCAGT
GAGCGAGGAAGCGGAAGAGCGCCCAATACGCAAACCGCCTCTCCCCGCGCGTTGGCCGATTCATTAATGC
AGCTGGCACGACAGGTTTCCCGACTGGAAAGCGGGCAGTGAGCGCAACGCAATTAATGTGAGTTAGCTCA
CTCATTAGGCACCCCAGGCTTTACACTTTATGCTTCCGGCTCGTATGTTGTGTGGAATTGTGAGCGGATA
ACAATTTCACACAGGAAACAGCTATGACCATGATTACGCCAAGCGCGCAATTAACCCTCACTAAAGGGAA
CAAAAGCTGGAGCTGCAAGCTTAATGTAGTCTTATGCAATACTCTTGTAGTCTTGCAACATGGTAACGAT
GAGTTAGCAACATGCCTTACAAGGAGAGAAAAAGCACCGTGCATGCCGATTGGTGGAAGTAAGGTGGTAC
GATCGTGCCTTATTAGGAAGGCAACAGACGGGTCTGACATGGATTGGACGAACCACTGAATTGCCGCATT
GCAGAGATATTGTATTTAAGTGCCTAGCTCGATACATAAACGGGTCTCTCTGGTTAGACCAGATCTGAGC
CTGGGAGCTCTCTGGCTAACTAGGGAACCCACTGCTTAAGCCTCAATAAAGCTTGCCTTGAGTGCTTCAA
GTAGTGTGTGCCCGTCTGTTGTGTGACTCTGGTAACTAGAGATCCCTCAGACCCTTTTAGTCAGTGTGGA
AAATCTCTAGCAGTGGCGCCCGAACAGGGACTTGAAAGCGAAAGGGAAACCAGAGGAGCTCTCTCGACGC
AGGACTCGGCTTGCTGAAGCGCGCACGGCAAGAGGCGAGGGGCGGCGACTGGTGAGTACGCCAAAAATTT
TGACTAGCGGAGGCTAGAAGGAGAGAGATGGGTGCGAGAGCGTCAGTATTAAGCGGGGGAGAATTAGATC
GCGATGGGAAAAAATTCGGTTAAGGCCAGGGGGAAAGAAAAAATATAAATTAAAACATATAGTATGGGCA
AGCAGGGAGCTAGAACGATTCGCAGTTAATCCTGGCCTGTTAGAAACATCAGAAGGCTGTAGACAAATAC
TGGGACAGCTACAACCATCCCTTCAGACAGGATCAGAAGAACTTAGATCATTATATAATACAGTAGCAAC
CCTCTATTGTGTGCATCAAAGGATAGAGATAAAAGACACCAAGGAAGCTTTAGACAAGATAGAGGAAGAG
CAAAACAAAAGTAAGACCACCGCACAGCAAGCGGCCGCTGATCTTCAGACCTGGAGGAGGAGATATGAGG
GACAATTGGAGAAGTGAATTATATAAATATAAAGTAGTAAAAATTGAACCATTAGGAGTAGCACCCACCA
AGGCAAAGAGAAGAGTGGTGCAGAGAGAAAAAAGAGCAGTGGGAATAGGAGCTTTGTTCCTTGGGTTCTT
GGGAGCAGCAGGAAGCACTATGGGCGCAGCGTCAATGACGCTGACGGTACAGGCCAGACAATTATTGTCT
GGTATAGTGCAGCAGCAGAACAATTTGCTGAGGGCTATTGAGGCGCAACAGCATCTGTTGCAACTCACAG
TCTGGGGCATCAAGCAGCTCCAGGCAAGAATCCTGGCTGTGGAAAGATACCTAAAGGATCAACAGCTCCT
GGGGATTTGGGGTTGCTCTGGAAAACTCATTTGCACCACTGCTGTGCCTTGGAATGCTAGTTGGAGTAAT
AAATCTCTGGAACAGATTTGGAATCACACGACCTGGATGGAGTGGGACAGAGAAATTAACAATTACACAA
GCTTAATACACTCCTTAATTGAAGAATCGCAAAACCAGCAAGAAAAGAATGAACAAGAATTATTGGAATT
AGATAAATGGGCAAGTTTGTGGAATTGGTTTAACATAACAAATTGGCTGTGGTATATAAAATTATTCATA
ATGATAGTAGGAGGCTTGGTAGGTTTAAGAATAGTTTTTGCTGTACTTTCTATAGTGAATAGAGTTAGGC
AGGGATATTCACCATTATCGTTTCAGACCCACCTCCCAACCCCGAGGGGACCCGACAGGCCCGAAGGAAT
AGAAGAAGAAGGTGGAGAGAGAGACAGAGACAGATCCATTCGATTAGTGAACGGATCTCGACGGTATCGA
TAAGCTTGGGAGTTCCGCTTACATAACTTACGGTAAATGGCCCGCCTGGCTGACCGCCCAACGACCCCCG
CCCATTGACGTCAATAATGACGTATGTTCCCATAGTAACGCCAATAGGGACTTTCCATTGACGTCAATGG
GTGGAGTATTTACGGTAAACTGCCCACTTGGCAGTACATCAAGTGTATCATATGCCAAGTACGCCCCCTA
TTGACGTCAATGACGGTAAATGGCCCGCCTGGCATTATGCCCAGTACATGACCTTATGGGACTTTCCTAC
TTGGCAGTACATCTACGTATTAGTCATCGCTATTACCATGGTGATGCGGTTTTGGCAGTACATCAATGGG
CGTGGATAGCGGTTTGACTCACGGGGATTTCCAAGTCTCCACCCCATTGACGTCAATGGGAGTTTGTTTT
GGCACCAAAATCAACGGGACTTTCCAAAATGTCGTAACAACTCCGCCCCATTGACGCAAATGGGCGGTAG
GCGTGTACGGTGGGAGGTCTATATAAGCAGAGCTCTCCCTATCAGTGATAGAGATCTCCCTATCAGTGAT
AGAGATCGTCGACTAGTCCAGTGTGGTGGAATTCTGCAGATATCAACAAGTTTGTACAAAAAAGCAGGCT
CCGCGGCCGCCCCCTTCACCGGGTCTTGCCTTCTGCCATGTAAGATATGACTGTGCTCCTCCTTCACCTT
CTGCCATGATTGTGAGGCCTCCACAGCCATGTGGAACTGGAAGCTGTTTTTCCCTCTTTGGGGTCTCAGA
GAGATTGGTGGCAAGGACTCCTGGGAAGAGAAAAGCTGAAGGACACTCTGGCAAGAGGAAACCCCGAGCC
AAACGTATGGCCACCTCTGACCACTCGACCAGCCCAGCATGGTGTACATTTCTGGGTAGCTTATCACGCC
TTCCAAGCATTGCCTTTATCTTCCTTCTCCCCATCAAGCCTGTATTGTTTTCCTTTTGAATCATAAGCAC
TTTTGTTAAATACCTCAAATCTTTCGAGAACAGCAAGGAGCAAAATAAACTTAACTTCTCAAGGGTGGGC
GCGCCGACCCAGCTTTCTTGTACAAAGTGGTTGATATCCAGCACAGTGGCGGCCGCTCGAGTCTAGAGGG
CCCGCGGTTCGAAGGTAAGCCTATCCCTAACCCTCTCCTCGGTCTCGATTCTACGCGTACCGGTTAGTAA
TGAGTTTGGAATTAATTCTGTGGAATGTGTGTCAGTTAGGGTGTGGAAAGTCCCCAGGCTCCCCAGCAGG
CAGAAGTATGCAAAGCATGCATCTCAATTAGTCAGCAACCAGGTGTGGAAAGTCCCCAGGCTCCCCAGCA
GGCAGAAGTATGCAAAGCATGCATCTCAATTAGTCAGCAACCATAGTCCCGCCCCTAACTCCGCCCATCC
CGCCCCTAACTCCGCCCAGTTCCGCCCATTCTCCGCCCCATGGCTGACTAATTTTTTTTATTTATGCAGA
GGCCGAGGCCGCCTCTGCCTCTGAGCTATTCCAGAAGTAGTGAGGAGGCTTTTTTGGAGGCCTAGGCTTT
TGCAAAAAGCTCCCCCTGTTGACAATTAATCATCGGCATAGTATATCGGCATAGTATAATACGACAAGGT
GAGGAACTAAACCATGGCCAAGTTGACCAGTGCCGTTCCGGTGCTCACCGCGCGCGACGTCGCCGGAGCG
GTCGAGTTCTGGACCGACCGGCTCGGGTTCTCCCGGGACTTCGTGGAGGACGACTTCGCCGGTGTGGTCC
GGGACGACGTGACCCTGTTCATCAGCGCGGTCCAGGACCAGGTGGTGCCGGACAACACCCTGGCCTGGGT
GTGGGTGCGCGGCCTGGACGAGCTGTACGCCGAGTGGTCGGAGGTCGTGTCCACGAACTTCCGGGACGCC
TCCGGGCCGGCCATGACCGAGATCGGCGAGCAGCCGTGGGGGCGGGAGTTCGCCCTGCGCGACCCGGCCG
GCAACTGCGTGCACTTCGTGGCCGAGGAGCAGGACTGACACGTGCTACGAGATTTAAATGGTACCTTTAA
GACCAATGACTTACAAGGCAGCTGTAGATCTTAGCCACTTTTTAAAAGAAAAGGGGGGACTGGAAGGGCT
AATTCACTCCCAACGAAGACAAGATCTGCTTTTTGCTTGTACTGGGTCTCTCTGGTTAGACCAGATCTGA
GCCTGGGAGCTCTCTGGCTAACTAGGGAACCCACTGCTTAAGCCTCAATAAAGCTTGCCTTGAGTGCTTC
AAGTAGTGTGTGCCCGTCTGTTGTGTGACTCTGGTAACTAGAGATCCCTCAGACCCTTTTAGTCAGTGTG
GAAAATCTCTAGCAGTAGTAGTTCATGTCATCTTATTATTCAGTATTTATAACTTGCAAAGAAATGAATA
TCAGAGAGTGAGAGGAACTTGTTTATTGCAGCTTATAATGGTTACAAATAAAGCAATAGCATCACAAATT
TCACAAATAAAGCATTTTTTTCACTGCATTCTAGTTGTGGTTTGTCCAAACTCATCAATGTATCTTATCA
TGTCTGGCTCTAGCTATCCCGCCCCTAACTCCGCCCATCCCGCCCCTAACTCCGCCCAGTTCCGCCCATT
CTCCGCCCCATGGCTGACTAATTTTTTTTATTTATGCAGAGGCCGAGGCCGCCTCGGCCTCTGAGCTATT
CCAGAAGTAGTGAGGAGGCTTTTTTGGAGGCCTAGGGACGTACCCAATTCGCCCTATAGTGAGTCGTATT
ACGCGCGCTCACTGGCCGTCGTTTTACAACGTCGTGACTGGGAAAACCCTGGCGTTACCCAACTTAATCG
CCTTGCAGCACATCCCCCTTTCGCCAGCTGGCGTAATAGCGAAGAGGCCCGCACCGATCGCCCTTCCCAA
CAGTTGCGCAGCCTGAATGGCGAATGGG
[124 nt withheld, positions 6679-6802]
C
[91 nt withheld, positions 6804-6894]
A
[49 nt withheld, positions 6896-6944]
CCTTTGACGTTGGAGTCCACGTTCTTT
[37 nt withheld, positions 6972-7008]
ACCCTATCTCGGTCTATTCTTTTGATTTATAAGGGATTTTGCCGATTTCGGCCTATTGGTTAAAAAATGA
GCTGATTTAACAAAAATTTAACGCGAATTTTAACAAAATATTAACGCTTACAATTTAGGTGGCACTTTTC
GGGGAAATGTGCGCGGAACCCCTATTTGTTTATTTTTCTAAATACATTCAAATATGTATCCGCTCATGAG
ACAATAACCCTGATAAATGCTTCAATAATATTGAAAAAGGAAGAGTATGAGTATTCAACATTTCCGTGTC
GCCCTTATTCCCTTTTTTGCGGCATTTTGCCTTCCTGTTTTTGCTCACCCAGAAACGCTGGTGAAAGTAA
AAGATGCTGA
Features (pLannotate 1.2.2; 32 found; start..end, strand, type, name):
    928..1516    +  rep_origin     ori: high-copy-number ColE1/pMB1/pBR322/pUC origin of replication
   1699..1791    +  CDS            lacI (fragment): lac repressor; lacI; The lac repressor binds to the lac operator to inhibit transcription in E. coli. This inhibition can be relieved by adding lactose or isopropyl-β-D-thiogalactopyranoside (IPTG).
   1804..1825    +  protein_bind   CAP binding site: CAP binding activates transcription in the presence of cAMP. E. coli catabolite activator protein
   1840..1870    +  promoter       lac promoter: promoter for the E. coli lac operon
   1878..1894    +  protein_bind   lac operator: The lac repressor binds to the lac operator to inhibit transcription in E. coli. This inhibition can be relieved by adding lactose or isopropyl-β-D-thiogalactopyranoside (IPTG). lac repressor encoded by lacI
   1939..1957    +  promoter       T3 promoter: promoter for bacteriophage T3 RNA polymerase
   1985..2211    +  promoter       RSV promoter: Rous sarcoma virus enhancer/promoter
   2212..2392    +  LTR            5' LTR (truncated): truncated 5' long terminal repeat (LTR) from HIV-1
   2439..2564    +  misc_feature   HIV-1 Ψ: packaging signal of human immunodeficiency virus type 1
   2548..2911    +  CDS            HIV-1 gag (fragment): gag protein from human immunodeficiency virus 1; gag
   3057..3290    +  misc_feature   RRE: The Rev response element (RRE) of HIV-1 allows for Rev-dependent mRNA export from the nucleus to the cytoplasm.
   3667..3767    +  CDS            Rev (fragment): human immunodeficiency virus 1 (HIV-1) Rev protein; rev; enhances nuclear export of unspliced and incompletely spliced viral mRNAs
   3768..3788    -  misc_feature   MCS (fragment): pBluescript multiple cloning site
   3799..4100    +  enhancer       CMV enhancer: human cytomegalovirus immediate early enhancer
   4101..4304    +  promoter       CMV promoter: human cytomegalovirus (CMV) immediate early promoter
   4306..4325    +  promoter       PLtetO-1 promoter (fragment): modified phage lambda PL promoter with tet operator sites (Lutz and Bujard, 1997)
   4327..4346    +  promoter       PLtetO-1 promoter (fragment): modified phage lambda PL promoter with tet operator sites (Lutz and Bujard, 1997)
   4386..4410    +  protein_bind   attB1: mutant version of attB; recombination site for the Gateway® BP reaction BP Clonase™
   4837..4861    -  protein_bind   attB2: mutant version of attB; recombination site for the Gateway® BP reaction BP Clonase™
   4914..4955    +  CDS            V5 tag: epitope tag from simian virus 5
   4997..5326    +  promoter       SV40 promoter: SV40 enhancer and early promoter
   5338..5385    +  promoter       EM7 promoter: synthetic bacterial promoter&nbsp
   5404..5778    +  CDS            BleoR: antibiotic-binding protein; Sh ble from Streptoalloteichus hindustanus; confers resistance to bleomycin, phleomycin, and Zeocin™
   5801..5869    +  CDS            nef (fragment): NEF_HV1Z2 - Experimental evidence at protein level: Swiss-Prot protein existence level 1. Extracellular Nef protein targets CD4(+) T-lymphocytes for apoptosis by interacting with CXCR4 surface receptors. From Human immunodeficiency virus type 1 group M subtype D (isolate Z2/CDC-Z34) (HIV-1).
   5871..6104    +  LTR            3' LTR (ΔU3): self-inactivating 3' long terminal repeat (LTR) from HIV-1
   6176..6297    +  polyA_signal   SV40 poly(A) signal: SV40 polyadenylation signal
   6337..6472    +  rep_origin     SV40 ori: SV40 origin of replication
   6493..6511    -  promoter       T7 promoter: promoter for bacteriophage T7 RNA polymerase
   6519..6674    +  CDS            lacZα (fragment): LacZα fragment of β-galactosidase; lacZ fragment
   6679..7107    +  rep_origin     f1 ori (sequence partly withheld): f1 bacteriophage origin of replication; arrow indicates direction of (+) strand synthesis
   7160..7264    +  promoter       AmpR promoter: bla
   7265..757     +  CDS            AmpR (across the origin): β-lactamase; bla; confers resistance to ampicillin, carbenicillin, and related antibiotics
