[The description below was written by a language model from this plasmid's Addgene catalogue record and pLannotate feature annotations shown in this document.]
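Description:
pLenti4/V5-DEST-LASSIE is an HIV-1-based lentiviral expression vector of about 7.4 kb, built on the commercial pLenti4/V5-DEST Gateway destination backbone and carrying the human long non-coding RNA LASSIE (also known as linc00520). It is propagated in E. coli through a high-copy ColE1/pUC-type origin with ampicillin selection (AmpR). An f1 origin and remnants of a pBluescript-type lac region, including T3 and T7 promoters, are also present. The viral portion has the usual layout of a self-inactivating transfer vector. An RSV promoter fused to a truncated 5' LTR drives genomic RNA production in packaging cells, followed by the Ψ packaging signal with a partial gag sequence and the Rev response element for Rev-dependent nuclear export. A ΔU3 3' LTR inactivates LTR promoter activity after integration, and an SV40 polyadenylation signal and SV40 origin lie downstream of it.

The roughly 390 bp LASSIE insert was introduced by Gateway recombination and sits between attB1 and attB2 sites downstream of the CMV immediate-early enhancer/promoter. The annotation software also flags two short tet-operator-like fragments just after the CMV promoter, though the record does not describe the construct as tetracycline-regulated. A V5 epitope tag from the backbone lies after attB2, but because the insert is a non-coding RNA it is not expected to serve as a protein tag. Within the proviral region, an SV40 promoter and a bacterial EM7 promoter drive the Sh ble gene (BleoR), allowing Zeocin selection of transduced mammalian cells. The construct is intended for lentiviral overexpression of LASSIE, and the associated study concerns its role in endothelial shear stress sensing and barrier function.
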