Addgene plasmid #192105: pLenti4/V5-DEST-LASSIE
Purpose: Lentiviral vector expressing long non-coding RNA LASSIE (linc00520)
Depositing lab: Reinier Boon. Depositing organization: Vrije Universiteit Medisch Centrum. Publication: Long non-coding RNA LASSIE regulates shear stress sensing and endothelial barrier function. Stanicek L, Lozano-Vidal N, Bink DI, Hooglugt A, Yao W, Wittig I, van Rijssel J, van Buul JD, van Bergen A, Klems A, Ramms AS, Le Noble F, Hofmann P, Szulcek R, Wang S, Offermanns S, Ercanoglu MS, Kwon HB, Stainier D, Huveneers S, Kurian L, Dimmeler S, Boon RA. Commun Biol. 2020 May 26;3(1):265. doi: 10.1038/s42003-020-0987-0. PubMed 32457386.
Backbone
  Vector backbone: pLenti4/V5-DEST™ Gateway™ vector
  Backbone manufacturer: Thermo Scientific
  Backbone size w/o insert (bp): 7000
  Total vector size (bp): 7400
  Vector type: Lentiviral
  Selectable markers: Zeocin
Growth in bacteria
  Bacterial resistance: Ampicillin, 100 μg/mL
  Growth temperature: 37°C
  Growth strain: NEB Stable
  Copy number: High Copy
Gene/Insert
  Gene/Insert name: LASSIE (alt name: linc00520)
  Species: H. sapiens (human)
  Insert size (bp): 393
  Promoter: CMV
  Cloning method: Gateway Cloning
  Sequencing primers: 5′ CMV; 3′ V5
Terms and licenses: Academic/Nonprofit Terms; Industry Terms: Not Available to Industry
How to cite: pLenti4/V5-DEST-LASSIE was a gift from Reinier Boon (Addgene plasmid # 192105 ; http://n2t.net/addgene:192105 ; RRID:Addgene_192105)
