>Addgene plasmid #192105 | pLenti4/V5-DEST-LASSIE | depositor partial sequence | sequence record 372380 | LASSIE (linc00520) sequence that was cloned into pLenti4/V5
ACCGGGTCTTGCCTTCTGCCATGTAAGATATGACTGTGCTCCTCCTTCACCTTCTGCCATGATTGTGAGG
CCTCCACAGCCATGTGGAACTGGAAGCTGTTTTTCCCTCTTTGGGGTCTCAGAGAGATTGGTGGCAAGGA
CTCCTGGGAAGAGAAAAGCTGAAGGACACTCTGGCAAGAGGAAACCCCGAGCCAAACGTATGGCCACCTC
TGACCACTCGACCAGCCCAGCATGGTGTACATTTCTGGGTAGCTTATCACGCCTTCCAAGCATTGCCTTT
ATCTTCCTTCTCCCCATCAAGCCTGTATTGTTTTCCTTTTGAATCATAAGCACTTTTGTTAAATACCTCA
AATCTTTCGAGAACAGCAAGGAGCAAAATAAACTTAACTTCTC
